Addgene plasmid #117327: pmiRGLO-miR-124-sponge (pos. CTRL)
Purpose: Dual luciferase assay positive control for miR-124 binding
Depositing lab: Volker Busskamp. Publication: Combined Experimental and System-Level Analyses Reveal the Complex Regulatory Network of miR-124 during Human Neurogenesis. Kutsche LK, Gysi DM, Fallmann J, Lenk K, Petri R, Swiersy A, Klapper SD, Pircs K, Khattak S, Stadler PF, Jakobsson J, Nowick K, Busskamp V. Cell Syst. 2018 Sep 28. pii: S2405-4712(18)30358-2. doi: 10.1016/j.cels.2018.08.011. PubMed 30292704.
Backbone
  Vector backbone: pmiRGLO
  Backbone manufacturer: Promega
  Backbone size w/o insert (bp): 7334
  Vector type: Mammalian Expression, Luciferase
  Selectable markers: Neomycin (select with G418)
Growth in bacteria
  Bacterial resistance: Ampicillin, 100 μg/mL
  Growth temperature: 37°C
  Growth strain: DH5alpha
  Copy number: High Copy
Gene/Insert
  Gene/Insert name: miR-124 sponge
  Species: Synthetic
  Insert size (bp): 190
  Promoter: Murine PGK-1
  Tag / fusion protein: luciferase (N terminal on backbone)
  Cloning method: Restriction Enzyme; 5′ cloning site NheI (destroyed during cloning); 3′ cloning site XbaI (destroyed during cloning)
  Sequencing primers: 5′ Fluc-F1 (AGAAGCTGCGCGGTGGTGTTGTG); 3′ T7terminal
Terms and licenses: Academic/Nonprofit Terms; Industry Terms: Not Available to Industry
How to cite: pmiRGLO-miR-124-sponge (pos. CTRL) was a gift from Volker Busskamp (Addgene plasmid # 117327 ; http://n2t.net/addgene:117327 ; RRID:Addgene_117327)
