[The description below was written by a language model from this plasmid's Addgene catalogue record and pLannotate feature annotations shown in this document.]
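Description:
pmiRGLO-miR-124-sponge (pos. CTRL) is a mammalian dual-luciferase reporter plasmid built on Promega's pmiRGLO backbone and intended as a positive control for miR-124 binding. It is propagated in E. coli as a high-copy plasmid through a ColE1/pUC-type origin with ampicillin selection (β-lactamase under its own promoter). A ColE1-derived cer site is also annotated, which helps keep the plasmid monomeric. For mammalian cells, a neomycin phosphotransferase coding sequence allows G418 selection.

The test reporter is the synthetic luc2 firefly luciferase driven by the mouse PGK-1 promoter. A synthetic 190 bp miR-124 sponge was inserted downstream of the luciferase coding sequence between NheI and XbaI sites, both destroyed during cloning. The automated feature table does not annotate the sponge itself, but the unannotated gap between the end of luc2 and the remaining polylinker fragment is consistent with this position, placing the sponge in the 3′ untranslated region ahead of an SV40 polyadenylation signal. A sponge is generally an array of microRNA binding sites, so when miR-124 is present the firefly transcript should be repressed and its signal should fall. A second cassette, driven by the SV40 enhancer/early promoter, carries human codon-optimised Renilla luciferase followed by the NeoR sequence and a synthetic poly(A) signal. Renilla activity serves as the internal normalisation control from the same plasmid. Several short annotated fragments (SET1, large T antigen, M13 ori, bom, tnpA) are probably incidental matches to backbone sequence rather than functional parts.

The plasmid serves as a benchmark of strong miR-124-dependent repression when candidate target 3′ UTRs are tested in dual-luciferase assays. The associated work studied miR-124 regulation during human neurogenesis.
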