Features (pLannotate 1.2.2; 18 found; start..end, strand, type, name):
     41..540     +  promoter       PGK promoter: mouse phosphoglycerate kinase 1 promoter
    587..2239    +  CDS            luciferase: firefly luciferase synthetic luc2 version of the luciferase gene
   2449..2473    +  misc_feature   MCS (fragment): pUC18/19 multiple cloning site
   2480..2529    +  CDS            SET1 (fragment): solubility-enhancement tag derived from T7 phage gene 10B
   2537..2556    +  terminator     T7 terminator (fragment): transcription terminator for bacteriophage T7 RNA polymerase
   2578..2699    -  polyA_signal   SV40 poly(A) signal: SV40 polyadenylation signal
   2722..2790    -  CDS            large T antigen (fragment): large T antigen from SV40 (simian virus 40)
   2795..2827    +  rep_origin     M13 ori (fragment): M13 bacteriophage origin of replication; arrow indicates direction of (+) strand synthesis
   2828..2879    -  misc_feature   bom (fragment): basis of mobility region from pBR322
   2944..3301    +  promoter       SV40 promoter: SV40 enhancer and early promoter
   3352..4284    +  CDS            hRluc: Renilla luciferase human codon-optimized
   4335..5127    +  CDS            NeoR/KanR (fragment): aminoglycoside phosphotransferase from Tn5; aph(3')-II (or nptII); confers resistance to neomycin, kanamycin, and G418 (Geneticin®)
   5191..5239    +  polyA_signal   poly(A) signal: synthetic polyadenylation signal
   5260..5352    -  CDS            tnpA (fragment): TN5P_ECOLX - Also known as tnp. Experimental evidence at protein level: Swiss-Prot protein existence level 1. Mediates transposition of transposon Tn5 by a 'cut and paste' mechanism. First, the monomeric transposase binds the 19 bp inverted DNA repeats flanking the transposon. Then, dimerization of the DNA- bound transposase creates a synaptic DNA complex. After nicking of the first DNA strand, excision of the transposon proceeds through a series of intermediates. The transposase then mediates the insertion of the transposon at a new site by strand transfer. The activity of the wild- type tran
   5395..5499    +  promoter       AmpR promoter: bla
   5500..6360    +  CDS            AmpR: β-lactamase; bla; confers resistance to ampicillin, carbenicillin, and related antibiotics
   6518..7106    -  rep_origin     ori: high-copy-number ColE1/pMB1/pBR322/pUC origin of replication
   7222..7505    +  misc_feature   cer region: ColE1-derived recombination site that helps to maintain plasmids as monomers
>Addgene plasmid #117327 | pmiRGLO-miR-124-sponge (pos. CTRL) | addgene full sequence | sequence record 230214 | Addgene NGS Result
CCGGCCACGATGCGTCCGGCGTAGAGGATCGAGATCTACCGGGTAGGGGAGGCGCTTTTCCCAAGGCAGT
CTGGAGCATGCGCTTTAGCAGCCCCGCTGGGCACTTGGCGCTACACAAGTGGCCTCTGGCCTCGCACACA
TTCCACATCCACCGGTAGGCGCCAACCGGCTCCGTTCTTTGGTGGCCCCTTCGCGCCACCTTCTACTCCT
CCCCTAGTCAGGAAGTTCCCCCCCGCCCCGCAGCTCGCGTCGTGCAGGACGTGACAAATGGAAGTAGCAC
GTCTCACTAGTCTCGTGCAGATGGACAGCACCGCTGAGCAATGGAAGCGGGTAGGCCTTTGGGGCAGCGG
CCAATAGCAGCTTTGCTCCTTCGCTTTCTGGGCTCAGAGGCTGGGAAGGGGTGGGTCCGGGGGCGGGCTC
AGGGGCGGGCTCAGGGGCGGGGCGGGCGCCCGAAGGTCCTCCGGAGGCCCGGCATTCTGCACGCTTCAAA
AGCGCACGTCTGCCGCGCTGTTCTCCTCTTCCTCATCTCCGGGCCTTTCGACCTGCAGCCCAAGCTTGGC
AATCCGGTACTGTTGGTAAAGCCACCATGGAAGATGCCAAAAACATTAAGAAGGGCCCAGCGCCATTCTA
CCCACTCGAAGACGGGACCGCCGGCGAGCAGCTGCACAAAGCCATGAAGCGCTACGCCCTGGTGCCCGGC
ACCATCGCCTTTACCGACGCACATATCGAGGTGGACATTACCTACGCCGAGTACTTCGAGATGAGCGTTC
GGCTGGCAGAAGCTATGAAGCGCTATGGGCTGAATACAAACCATCGGATCGTGGTGTGCAGCGAGAATAG
CTTGCAGTTCTTCATGCCCGTGTTGGGTGCCCTGTTCATCGGTGTGGCTGTGGCCCCAGCTAACGACATC
TACAACGAGCGCGAGCTGCTGAACAGCATGGGCATCAGCCAGCCCACCGTCGTATTCGTGAGCAAGAAAG
GGCTGCAAAAGATCCTCAACGTGCAAAAGAAGCTACCGATCATACAAAAGATCATCATCATGGATAGCAA
GACCGACTACCAGGGCTTCCAAAGCATGTACACCTTCGTGACTTCCCATTTGCCACCCGGCTTCAACGAG
TACGACTTCGTGCCCGAGAGCTTCGACCGGGACAAAACCATCGCCCTGATCATGAACAGTAGTGGCAGTA
CCGGATTGCCCAAGGGCGTAGCCCTACCGCACCGCACCGCTTGTGTCCGATTCAGTCATGCCCGCGACCC
CATCTTCGGCAACCAGATCATCCCCGACACCGCTATCCTCAGCGTGGTGCCATTTCACCACGGCTTCGGC
ATGTTCACCACGCTGGGCTACTTGATCTGCGGCTTTCGGGTCGTGCTCATGTACCGCTTCGAGGAGGAGC
TATTCTTGCGCAGCTTGCAAGACTATAAGATTCAATCTGCCCTGCTGGTGCCCACACTATTTAGCTTCTT
CGCTAAGAGCACTCTCATCGACAAGTACGACCTAAGCAACTTGCACGAGATCGCCAGCGGCGGGGCGCCG
CTCAGCAAGGAGGTAGGTGAGGCCGTGGCCAAACGCTTCCACCTACCAGGCATCCGCCAGGGCTACGGCC
TGACAGAAACAACCAGCGCCATTCTGATCACCCCCGAAGGGGACGACAAGCCTGGCGCAGTAGGCAAGGT
GGTGCCCTTCTTCGAGGCTAAGGTGGTGGACTTGGACACCGGTAAGACACTGGGTGTGAACCAGCGCGGC
GAGCTGTGCGTCCGTGGCCCCATGATCATGAGCGGCTACGTTAACAACCCCGAGGCTACAAACGCTCTCA
TCGACAAGGACGGCTGGCTGCACAGCGGCGACATCGCCTACTGGGACGAGGACGAGCACTTCTTCATCGT
GGACCGGCTGAAGAGCCTGATCAAATACAAGGGCTACCAGGTAGCCCCAGCCGAACTGGAGAGCATCCTG
CTGCAACACCCCAACATCTTCGACGCCGGGGTCGCCGGCCTGCCCGACGACGATGCCGGCGAGCTGCCCG
CCGCAGTCGTCGTGCTGGAACACGGTAAAACCATGACCGAGAAGGAGATCGTGGACTATGTGGCCAGCCA
GGTTACAACCGCCAAGAAGCTGCGCGGTGGTGTTGTGTTCGTGGACGAGGTGCCTAAAGGACTGACCGGC
AAGTTGGACGCCCGCAAGATCCGCGAGATTCTCATTAAGGCCAAGAAGGGCGGCAAGATCGCCGTGTAAT
TCTAGTTGTTTAAACGAGCCGATGGAACCGTCACTGATATGTCTAAAGGCATTCAACGGTGCCTTAAATC
CTTTCTAATCCAAAATGGCATTCAAAAGTGCCTTAACTCCAAAACTCCAATCAATGGCATTCAAAGGTGC
CTTATTTCGTAAATAAAATCAAATGGCATTCAAATGTGCCTTAGTCGACAGTAGGAATTCGTCGAGGGGA
GTCGACCTGCAGGCATGCAAGCTGATCCGGCTGCTAACAAAGCCCGAAAGGAAGCTGAGTTGGCTGCTGC
CACCGCTGAGCAATAACTAGCATAACCCCTTGGGGCGGCCGCTTCGAGCAGACATGATAAGATACATTGA
TGAGTTTGGACAAACCACAACTAGAATGCAGTGAAAAAAATGCTTTATTTGTGAAATTTGTGATGCTATT
GCTTTATTTGTAACCATTATAAGCTGCAATAAACAAGTTAACAACAACAATTGCATTCATTTTATGTTTC
AGGTTCAGGGGGAGATGTGGGAGGTTTTTTTAAGCAAGTAAAACCTCTACAAATGTGGTAAAATCGAATT
TTAACAAAATATTAACGCTTACAATTTCCTGATGCGGTATTTTCTCCTTACGCATCTGTGCGGTATTTCA
CACCGCATACGCGGATCTGCGCAGCACCATGGCCTGAAATAACCTCTGAAAGAGGAACTTGGTTAGGTAC
CTTCTGAGGCGGAAAGAACCAGCTGTGGAATGTGTGTCAGTTAGGGTGTGGAAAGTCCCCAGGCTCCCCA
GCAGGCAGAAGTATGCAAAGCATGCATCTCAATTAGTCAGCAACCAGGTGTGGAAAGTCCCCAGGCTCCC
CAGCAGGCAGAAGTATGCAAAGCATGCATCTCAATTAGTCAGCAACCATAGTCCCGCCCCTAACTCCGCC
CATCCCGCCCCTAACTCCGCCCAGTTCCGCCCATTCTCCGCCCCATGGCTGACTAATTTTTTTTATTTAT
GCAGAGGCCGAGGCCGCCTCGGCCTCTGAGCTATTCCAGAAGTAGTGAGGAGGCTTTTTTGGAGGCCTAG
GCTTTTGCAAAAAGCTTGATTCTTCTGACACAACAGTCTCGAACCAAAGGCTGGAGCCACCATGGCTTCC
AAGGTGTACGACCCCGAGCAACGCAAACGCATGATCACTGGGCCTCAGTGGTGGGCTCGCTGCAAGCAAA
TGAACGTGCTGGACTCCTTCATCAACTACTATGATTCCGAGAAGCACGCCGAGAACGCCGTGATTTTTCT
GCATGGTAACGCTGCCTCCAGCTACCTGTGGAGGCACGTCGTGCCTCACATCGAGCCCGTGGCTAGATGC
ATCATCCCTGATCTGATCGGAATGGGTAAGTCCGGCAAGAGCGGGAATGGCTCATATCGCCTCCTGGATC
ACTACAAGTACCTCACCGCTTGGTTCGAGCTGCTGAACCTTCCAAAGAAAATCATCTTTGTGGGCCACGA
CTGGGGGGCTTGTCTGGCCTTTCACTACTCCTACGAGCACCAAGACAAGATCAAGGCCATCGTCCATGCT
GAGAGTGTCGTGGACGTGATCGAGTCCTGGGACGAGTGGCCTGACATCGAGGAGGATATCGCCCTGATCA
AGAGCGAAGAGGGCGAGAAAATGGTGCTTGAGAATAACTTCTTCGTCGAGACCATGCTCCCAAGCAAGAT
CATGCGGAAACTGGAGCCTGAGGAGTTCGCTGCCTACCTGGAGCCATTCAAGGAGAAGGGCGAGGTTAGA
CGGCCTACCCTCTCCTGGCCTCGCGAGATCCCTCTCGTTAAGGGAGGCAAGCCCGACGTCGTCCAGATTG
TCCGCAACTACAACGCCTACCTTCGGGCCAGCGACGATCTGCCTAAGATGTTCATCGAGTCCGACCCTGG
GTTCTTTTCCAACGCTATTGTCGAGGGAGCTAAGAAGTTCCCTAACACCGAGTTCGTGAAGGTGAAGGGC
CTCCACTTCAGCCAGGAGGACGCTCCAGATGAAATGGGTAAGTACATCAAGAGCTTCGTGGAGCGCGTGC
TGAAGAACGAGCAGACCGGTGGTGGGAGCGGAGGTGGCGGATCAGGTGGCGGAGGCTCCGGAGGGATTGA
ACAAGATGGATTGCACGCAGGTTCTCCGGCCGCTTGGGTGGAGAGGCTATTCGGCTATGACTGGGCACAA
CAGACAATCGGCTGCTCTGATGCCGCCGTGTTCCGGCTGTCAGCGCAGGGGCGCCCGGTTCTTTTTGTCA
AGACCGACCTGTCCGGTGCCCTGAATGAACTGCAGGACGAGGCAGCGCGGCTATCGTGGCTGGCCACGAC
GGGCGTTCCTTGCGCAGCTGTGCTCGACGTTGTCACTGAAGCGGGAAGGGACTGGCTGCTATTGGGCGAA
GTGCCGGGGCAGGATCTCCTGTCATCTCACCTTGCTCCTGCCGAGAAAGTATCCATCATGGCTGATGCAA
TGCGGCGGCTGCATACGCTTGATCCGGCTACCTGCCCATTCGACCACCAAGCGAAACATCGCATCGAGCG
AGCACGTACTCGGATGGAAGCCGGTCTTGTCGATCAGGATGATCTGGACGAAGAGCATCAGGGGCTCGCG
CCAGCCGAACTGTTCGCCAGGCTCAAGGCGCGCATGCCCGACGGCGAGGATCTCGTCGTGACCCATGGCG
ATGCCTGCTTGCCGAATATCATGGTGGAAAATGGCCGCTTTTCTGGATTCATCGACTGTGGCCGGCTGGG
TGTGGCGGACCGCTATCAGGACATAGCGTTGGCTACCCGTGATATTGCTGAAGAGCTTGGCGGCGAATGG
GCTGACCGCTTCCTCGTGCTTTACGGTATCGCCGCTCCCGATTCGCAGCGCATCGCCTTCTATCGCCTTC
TTGACGAGTTCTTCTGAGCGGGACTCTGGGGTTCGAAATGACCGACCAAGCGACGCCCAACCTGCCATCA
CGATGGCCGCAATAAAATATCTTTATTTTCATTACATCTGTGTGTTGGTTTTTTGTGTGAATCGATAGCG
ATAAGGATCCTCTTTGCGCTTGCGTTTTCCCTTGTCCAGATAGCCCAGTAGCTGACATTCATCCGGGGTC
AGCACCGTTTCTGCGGACTGGCTTTCTACGTAATGGTTTCTTAGACGTCAGGTGGCACTTTTCGGGGAAA
TGTGCGCGGAACCCCTATTTGTTTATTTTTCTAAATACATTCAAATATGTATCCGCTCATGAGACAATAA
CCCTGATAAATGCTTCAATAATATTGAAAAAGGAAGAGTATGAGTATTCAACATTTCCGTGTCGCCCTTA
TTCCCTTTTTTGCGGCATTTTGCCTTCCTGTTTTTGCTCACCCAGAAACGCTGGTGAAAGTAAAAGATGC
TGAAGATCAGTTGGGTGCACGAGTGGGTTACATCGAACTGGATCTCAACAGCGGTAAGATCCTTGAGAGT
TTTCGCCCCGAAGAACGTTTTCCAATGATGAGCACTTTCAAAGTTCTGCTATGTGGCGCGGTATTATCCC
GTATTGACGCCGGGCAAGAGCAACTCGGTCGCCGCATACACTATTCTCAGAATGACTTGGTTGAGTACTC
ACCAGTCACAGAAAAGCATCTTACGGATGGCATGACAGTAAGAGAATTATGCAGTGCTGCCATAACCATG
AGTGATAACACTGCGGCCAACTTACTTCTGACAACTATCGGAGGACCGAAGGAGCTAACCGCTTTTTTGC
ACAACATGGGGGATCATGTAACTCGCCTTGATCGTTGGGAACCGGAGCTGAATGAAGCCATACCAAACGA
CGAGCGTGACACCACGATGCCTGTAGCAATGGCAACAACGTTGCGCAAACTATTAACTGGCGAACTACTT
ACTCTAGCTTCCCGGCAACAATTAATAGACTGGATGGAGGCGGATAAAGTTGCAGGACCACTTCTGCGCT
CGGCCCTTCCGGCTGGCTGGTTTATTGCTGATAAATCTGGAGCCGGTGAGCGTGGGTCTCGCGGTATCAT
TGCAGCACTGGGGCCAGATGGTAAGCCCTCCCGTATCGTAGTTATCTACACGACGGGGAGTCAGGCAACT
ATGGATGAACGAAATAGACAGATCGCTGAGATAGGTGCCTCACTGATTAAGCATTGGTAATTCGAAATGA
CCGACCAAGCGACGCCCAACCGGTATCAGCTCACTCAAAGGCGGTAATACGGTTATCCACAGAATCAGGG
GATAACGCAGGAAAGAACATGTGAGCAAAAGGCCAGCAAAAGGCCAGGAACCGTAAAAAGGCCGCGTTGC
TGGCGTTTTTCCATAGGCTCCGCCCCCCTGACGAGCATCACAAAAATCGACGCTCAAGTCAGAGGTGGCG
AAACCCGACAGGACTATAAAGATACCAGGCGTTTCCCCCTGGAAGCTCCCTCGTGCGCTCTCCTGTTCCG
ACCCTGCCGCTTACCGGATACCTGTCCGCCTTTCTCCCTTCGGGAAGCGTGGCGCTTTCTCATAGCTCAC
GCTGTAGGTATCTCAGTTCGGTGTAGGTCGTTCGCTCCAAGCTGGGCTGTGTGCACGAACCCCCCGTTCA
GCCCGACCGCTGCGCCTTATCCGGTAACTATCGTCTTGAGTCCAACCCGGTAAGACACGACTTATCGCCA
CTGGCAGCAGCCACTGGTAACAGGATTAGCAGAGCGAGGTATGTAGGCGGTGCTACAGAGTTCTTGAAGT
GGTGGCCTAACTACGGCTACACTAGAAGGACAGTATTTGGTATCTGCGCTCTGCTGAAGCCAGTTACCTT
CGGAAAAAGAGTTGGTAGCTCTTGATCCGGCAAACAAACCACCGCTGGTAGCGGTGGTTTTTTTGTTTGC
AAGCAGCAGATTACGCGCAGAAAAAAAGGATTTCAAGAAGATCCTTTGATCTTTTCTACGGGGTCTGACG
CTCAGTGGAACGAAAACTCACGTTAAGGGATTTTGGTCATGAGATTATCAAAAAGGATCTTCACCTAGAT
CCTTTTATAGTCCGGAAATACAGGAACGCACGCTGGATGGCCCTTCGCTGGGATGGTGAAACCATGAAAA
ATGGCAGCTTCAGTGGATTAAGTGGGGGTAATGTGGCCTGTACCCTCTGGTTGCATAGGTATTCATACGG
TTAAAATTTATCAGGCGCGATTGCGGCAGTTTTTCGGGTGGTTTGTTGCCATTTTTACCTGTCTGCTGCC
GTGATCGCGCTGAACGCGTTTTAGCGGTGCGTACAATTAAGGGATTATGGTAAATCCACTTACTGTCTGC
CCTCGTAGCCATCGAGATAAACCGCAGTACT
